>Addgene plasmid #248526 | pLenti-gRNA3-1 | addgene full sequence | sequence record 493021 | Addgene NGS Result
GGAAATCATCGTCCTTTCCTTGGCTGCTCGCCTGTGTTGCCACCTGGATTCTGCGCGGGACGTCCTTCTG
CTACGTCCCTTCGGCCCTCAATCCAGCGGACCTTCCTTCCCGCGGCCTGCTGCCGGCTCTGCGGCCTCTT
CCGCGTCTTCGCCTTCGCCCTCAGACGAGTCGGATCTCCCTTTGGGCCGCCTCCCCGCGTCGACTTTAAG
ACCAATGACTTACAAGGCAGCTGTAGATCTTAGCCACTTTTTAAAAGAAAAGGGGGGACTGGAAGGGCTA
ATTCACTCCCAACGAAGACAAGATCTGCTTTTTGCTTGTACTGGGTCTCTCTGGTTAGACCAGATCTGAG
CCTGGGAGCTCTCTGGCTAACTAGGGAACCCACTGCTTAAGCCTCAATAAAGCTTGCCTTGAGTGCTTCA
AGTAGTGTGTGCCCGTCTGTTGTGTGACTCTGGTAACTAGAGATCCCTCAGACCCTTTTAGTCAGTGTGG
AAAATCTCTAGCAGTACGTATAGTAGTTCATGTCATCTTATTATTCAGTATTTATAACTTGCAAAGAAAT
GAATATCAGAGAGTGAGAGGAACTTGTTTATTGCAGCTTATAATGGTTACAAATAAAGCAATAGCATCAC
AAATTTCACAAATAAAGCATTTTTTTCACTGCATTCTAGTTGTGGTTTGTCCAAACTCATCAATGTATCT
TATCATGTCTGGCTCTAGCTATCCCGCCCCTAACTCCGCCCATCCCGCCCCTAACTCCGCCCAGTTCCGC
CCATTCTCCGCCCCATGGCTGACTAATTTTTTTTATTTATGCAGAGGCCGAGGCCGCCTCGGCCTCTGAG
CTATTCCAGAAGTAGTGAGGAGGCTTTTTTGGAGGCCTAGGGACGTACCCAATTCGCCCTATAGTGAGTC
GTATTACGCGCGCTCACTGGCCGTCGTTTTACAACGTCGTGACTGGGAAAACCCTGGCGTTACCCAACTT
AATCGCCTTGCAGCACATCCCCCTTTCGCCAGCTGGCGTAATAGCGAAGAGGCCCGCACCGATCGCCCTT
CCCAACAGTTGCGCAGCCTGAATGGCGAATGGG
[124 nt withheld, positions 1084-1207]
C
[91 nt withheld, positions 1209-1299]
A
[49 nt withheld, positions 1301-1349]
CCTTTGACGTTGGAGTCCACGTTCTTT
[37 nt withheld, positions 1377-1413]
ACCCTATCTCGGTCTATTCTTTTGATTTATAAGGGATTTTGCCGATTTCGGCCTATTGGTTAAAAAATGA
GCTGATTTAACAAAAATTTAACGCGAATTTTAACAAAATATTAACGCTTACAATTTAGGTGGCACTTTTC
GGGGAAATGTGCGCGGAACCCCTATTTGTTTATTTTTCTAAATACATTCAAATATGTATCCGCTCATGAG
ACAATAACCCTGATAAATGCTTCAATAATATTGAAAAAGGAAGAGTATGAGTATTCAACATTTCCGTGTC
GCCCTTATTCCCTTTTTTGCGGCATTTTGCCTTCCTGTTTTTGCTCACCCAGAAACGCTGGTGAAAGTAA
AAGATGCTGAAGATCAGTTGGGTGCACGAGTGGGTTACATCGAACTGGATCTCAACAGCGGTAAGATCCT
TGAGAGTTTTCGCCCCGAAGAACGTTTTCCAATGATGAGCACTTTTAAAGTTCTGCTATGTGGCGCGGTA
TTATCCCGTATTGACGCCGGGCAAGAGCAACTCGGTCGCCGCATACACTATTCTCAGAATGACTTGGTTG
AGTACTCACCAGTCACAGAAAAGCATCTTACGGATGGCATGACAGTAAGAGAATTATGCAGTGCTGCCAT
AACCATGAGTGATAACACTGCGGCCAACTTACTTCTGACAACGATCGGAGGACCGAAGGAGCTAACCGCT
TTTTTGCACAACATGGGGGATCATGTAACTCGCCTTGATCGTTGGGAACCGGAGCTGAATGAAGCCATAC
CAAACGACGAGCGTGACACCACGATGCCTGTAGCAATGGCAACAACGTTGCGCAAACTATTAACTGGCGA
ACTACTTACTCTAGCTTCCCGGCAACAATTAATAGACTGGATGGAGGCGGATAAAGTTGCAGGACCACTT
CTGCGCTCGGCCCTTCCGGCTGGCTGGTTTATTGCTGATAAATCTGGAGCCGGTGAGCGTGGGTCTCGCG
GTATCATTGCAGCACTGGGGCCAGATGGTAAGCCCTCCCGTATCGTAGTTATCTACACGACGGGGAGTCA
GGCAACTATGGATGAACGAAATAGACAGATCGCTGAGATAGGTGCCTCACTGATTAAGCATTGGTAACTG
TCAGACCAAGTTTACTCATATATACTTTAGATTGATTTAAAACTTCATTTTTAATTTAAAAGGATCTAGG
TGAAGATCCTTTTTGATAATCTCATGACCAAAATCCCTTAACGTGAGTTTTCGTTCCACTGAGCGTCAGA
CCCCGTAGAAAAGATCAAAGGATCTTCTTGAGATCCTTTTTTTCTGCGCGTAATCTGCTGCTTGCAAACA
AAAAAACCACCGCTACCAGCGGTGGTTTGTTTGCCGGATCAAGAGCTACCAACTCTTTTTCCGAAGGTAA
CTGGCTTCAGCAGAGCGCAGATACCAAATACTGTTCTTCTAGTGTAGCCGTAGTTAGGCCACCACTTCAA
GAACTCTGTAGCACCGCCTACATACCTCGCTCTGCTAATCCTGTTACCAGTGGCTGCTGCCAGTGGCGAT
AAGTCGTGTCTTACCGGGTTGGACTCAAGACGATAGTTACCGGATAAGGCGCAGCGGTCGGGCTGAACGG
GGGGTTCGTGCACACAGCCCAGCTTGGAGCGAACGACCTACACCGAACTGAGATACCTACAGCGTGAGCT
ATGAGAAAGCGCCACGCTTCCCGAAGGGAGAAAGGCGGACAGGTATCCGGTAAGCGGCAGGGTCGGAACA
GGAGAGCGCACGAGGGAGCTTCCAGGGGGAAACGCCTGGTATCTTTATAGTCCTGTCGGGTTTCGCCACC
TCTGACTTGAGCGTCGATTTTTGTGATGCTCGTCAGGGGGGCGGAGCCTATGGAAAAACGCCAGCAACGC
GGCCTTTTTACGGTTCCTGGCCTTTTGCTGGCCTTTTGCTCACATGTTCTTTCCTGCGTTATCCCCTGAT
TCTGTGGATAACCGTATTACCGCCTTTGAGTGAGCTGATACCGCTCGCCGCAGCCGAACGACCGAGCGCA
GCGAGTCAGTGAGCGAGGAAGCGGAAGAGCGCCCAATACGCAAACCGCCTCTCCCCGCGCGTTGGCCGAT
TCATTAATGCAGCTGGCACGACAGGTTTCCCGACTGGAAAGCGGGCAGTGAGCGCAACGCAATTAATGTG
AGTTAGCTCACTCATTAGGCACCCCAGGCTTTACACTTTATGCTTCCGGCTCGTATGTTGTGTGGAATTG
TGAGCGGATAACAATTTCACACAGGAAACAGCTATGACCATGATTACGCCAAGCGCGCAATTAACCCTCA
CTAAAGGGAACAAAAGCTGGAGCTGCAAGCTTAATGTAGTCTTATGCAATACTCTTGTAGTCTTGCAACA
TGGTAACGATGAGTTAGCAACATGCCTTACAAGGAGAGAAAAAGCACCGTGCATGCCGATTGGTGGAAGT
AAGGTGGTACGATCGTGCCTTATTAGGAAGGCAACAGACGGGTCTGACATGGATTGGACGAACCACTGAA
TTGCCGCATTGCAGAGATATTGTATTTAAGTGCCTAGCTCGATACATAAACGGGTCTCTCTGGTTAGACC
AGATCTGAGCCTGGGAGCTCTCTGGCTAACTAGGGAACCCACTGCTTAAGCCTCAATAAAGCTTGCCTTG
AGTGCTTCAAGTAGTGTGTGCCCGTCTGTTGTGTGACTCTGGTAACTAGAGATCCCTCAGACCCTTTTAG
TCAGTGTGGAAAATCTCTAGCAGTGGCGCCCGAACAGGGACTTGAAAGCGAAAGGGAAACCAGAGGAGCT
CTCTCGACGCAGGACTCGGCTTGCTGAAGCGCGCACGGCAAGAGGCGAGGGGCGGCGACTGGTGAGTACG
CCAAAAATTTTGACTAGCGGAGGCTAGAAGGAGAGAGATGGGTGCGAGAGCGTCAGTATTAAGCGGGGGA
GAATTAGATCGCGATGGGAAAAAATTCGGTTAAGGCCAGGGGGAAAGAAAAAATATAAATTAAAACATAT
AGTATGGGCAAGCAGGGAGCTAGAACGATTCGCAGTTAATCCTGGCCTGTTAGAAACATCAGAAGGCTGT
AGACAAATACTGGGACAGCTACAACCATCCCTTCAGACAGGATCAGAAGAACTTAGATCATTATATAATA
CAGTAGCAACCCTCTATTGTGTGCATCAAAGGATAGAGATAAAAGACACCAAGGAAGCTTTAGACAAGAT
AGAGGAAGAGCAAAACAAAAGTAAGACCACCGCACAGCAAGCGGCCGCTGATCTTCAGACCTGGAGGAGG
AGATATGAGGGACAATTGGAGAAGTGAATTATATAAATATAAAGTAGTAAAAATTGAACCATTAGGAGTA
GCACCCACCAAGGCAAAGAGAAGAGTGGTGCAGAGAGAAAAAAGAGCAGTGGGAATAGGAGCTTTGTTCC
TTGGGTTCTTGGGAGCAGCAGGAAGCACTATGGGCGCAGCGTCAATGACGCTGACGGTACAGGCCAGACA
ATTATTGTCTGGTATAGTGCAGCAGCAGAACAATTTGCTGAGGGCTATTGAGGCGCAACAGCATCTGTTG
CAACTCACAGTCTGGGGCATCAAGCAGCTCCAGGCAAGAATCCTGGCTGTGGAAAGATACCTAAAGGATC
AACAGCTCCTGGGGATTTGGGGTTGCTCTGGAAAACTCATTTGCACCACTGCTGTGCCTTGGAATGCTAG
TTGGAGTAATAAATCTCTGGAACAGATTTGGAATCACACGACCTGGATGGAGTGGGACAGAGAAATTAAC
AATTACACAAGCTTAATACACTCCTTAATTGAAGAATCGCAAAACCAGCAAGAAAAGAATGAACAAGAAT
TATTGGAATTAGATAAATGGGCAAGTTTGTGGAATTGGTTTAACATAACAAATTGGCTGTGGTATATAAA
ATTATTCATAATGATAGTAGGAGGCTTGGTAGGTTTAAGAATAGTTTTTGCTGTACTTTCTATAGTGAAT
AGAGTTAGGCAGGGATATTCACCATTATCGTTTCAGACCCACCTCCCAACCCCGAGGGGACCCAGAGAGG
GCCTATTTCCCATGATTCCTTCATATTTGCATATACGATACAAGGCTGTTAGAGAGATAATTAGAATTAA
TTTGACTGTAAACACAAAGATATTAGTACAAAATACGTGACGTAGAAAGTAATAATTTCTTGGGTAGTTT
GCAGTTTTAAAATTATGTTTTAAAATGGACTATCATATGCTTACCGTAACTTGAAAGTATTTCGATTTCT
TGGCTTTATATATCTTGTGGAAAGGACGAAACACCGTTCCAATCTGCTCCGCCTAAGTTTAAGAGCTATG
CTGGAAACAGCATAGCAAGTTTAAATAAGGCTAGTCCGTTATCAACTTGAAAAAGTGGCACCGAGTCGGT
GCTTTTTTAAGCTTGGCGTAACTAGATCTTGAGACAAATGGCAGTATTCATCCACAATTTTAAAAGAAAA
GGGGGGATTGGGGGGTACAGTGCAGGGGAAAGAATAGTAGACATAATAGCAACAGACATACAAACTAAAG
AATTACAAAAACAAATTACAAAAATTCAAAATTTTCGGGTTTATTACAGGGACAGCAGAGATCCACTTTG
GCGCCGGCTCGAGGGGGCCCGGGTGCAAAGATGGATAAAGTTTTAAACAGAGAGGAATCTTTGCAGCTAA
TGGACCTTCTAGGTCTTGAAAGGAGTGGGAATTGGCTCCGGTGCCCGTCAGTGGGCAGAGCGCACATCGC
CCACAGTCCCCGAGAAGTTGGGGGGAGGGGTCGGCAATTGATCCGGTGCCTAGAGAAGGTGGCGCGGGGT
AAACTGGGAAAGTGATGTCGTGTACTGGCTCCGCCTTTTTCCCGAGGGTGGGGGAGAACCGTATATAAGT
GCAGTAGTCGCCGTGAACGTTCTTTTTCGCAACGGGTTTGCCGCCAGAACACAGGTAAGTGCCGTGTGTG
GTTCCCGCGGGCCTGGCCTCTTTACGGGTTATGGCCCTTGCGTGCCTTGAATTACTTCCACCTGGCTGCA
GTACGTGATTCTTGATCCCGAGCTTCGGGTTGGAAGTGGGTGGGAGAGTTCGAGGCCTTGCGCTTAAGGA
GCCCCTTCGCCTCGTGCTTGAGTTGAGGCCTGGCCTGGGCGCTGGGGCCGCCGCGTGCGAATCTGGTGGC
ACCTTCGCGCCTGTCTCGCTGCTTTCGATAAGTCTCTAGCCATTTAAAATTTTTGATGACCTGCTGCGAC
GCTTTTTTTCTGGCAAGATAGTCTTGTAAATGCGGGCCAAGATCTGCACACTGGTATTTCGGTTTTTGGG
GCCGCGGGCGGCGACGGGGCCCGTGCGTCCCAGCGCACATGTTCGGCGAGGCGGGGCCTGCGAGCGCGGC
CACCGAGAATCGGACGGGGGTAGTCTCAAGCTGGCCGGCCTGCTCTGGTGCCTGGCCTCGCGCCGCCGTG
TATCGCCCCGCCCTGGGCGGCAAGGCTGGCCCGGTCGGCACCAGTTGCGTGAGCGGAAAGATGGCCGCTT
CCCGGCCCTGCTGCAGGGAGCTCAAAATGGAGGACGCGGCGCTCGGGAGAGCGGGCGGGTGAGTCACCCA
CACAAAGGAAAAGGGCCTTTCCGTCCTCAGCCGTCGCTTCATGTGACTCCACGGAGTACCGGGCGCCGTC
CAGGCACCTCGATTAGTTCTCGAGCTTTTGGAGTACGTCGTCTTTAGGTTGGGGGGAGGGGTTTTATGCG
ATGGAGTTTCCCCACACTGAGTGGGTGGAGACTGAAGTTAGGCCAGCTTGGCACTTGATGTAATTCTCCT
TGGAATTTGCCCTTTTTGAGTTTGGATCTTGGTTCATTCTCAAGCCTCAGACAGTGGTTCAAAGTTTTTT
TCTTCCATTTCAGGTGTCGTGACGTACGGCCACCATGACCGAGTACAAGCCCACGGTGCGCCTCGCCACC
CGCGACGACGTCCCCAGGGCCGTACGCACCCTCGCCGCCGCGTTCGCCGACTACCCCGCCACGCGCCACA
CCGTCGATCCGGACCGCCACATCGAGCGGGTCACCGAGCTGCAAGAACTCTTCCTCACGCGCGTCGGGCT
CGACATCGGCAAGGTGTGGGTCGCGGACGACGGCGCCGCCGTGGCGGTCTGGACCACGCCGGAGAGCGTC
GAAGCGGGGGCGGTGTTCGCCGAGATCGGCCCGCGCATGGCCGAGTTGAGCGGTTCCCGGCTGGCCGCGC
AGCAACAGATGGAAGGCCTCCTGGCGCCGCACCGGCCCAAGGAGCCCGCGTGGTTCCTGGCCACCGTCGG
AGTCTCGCCCGACCACCAGGGCAAGGGTCTGGGCAGCGCCGTCGTGCTCCCCGGAGTGGAGGCGGCCGAG
CGCGCCGGGGTGCCCGCCTTCCTGGAGACCTCCGCGCCCCGCAACCTCCCCTTCTACGAGCGGCTCGGCT
TCACCGTCACCGCCGACGTCGAGGTGCCCGAAGGACCGCGCACCTGGTGCATGACCCGCAAGCCCGGTGC
CTGAACGCGTTAAGTCGACAATCAACCTCTGGATTACAAAATTTGTGAAAGATTGACTGGTATTCTTAAC
TATGTTGCTCCTTTTACGCTATGTGGATACGCTGCTTTAATGCCTTTGTATCATGCTATTGCTTCCCGTA
TGGCTTTCATTTTCTCCTCCTTGTATAAATCCTGGTTGCTGTCTCTTTATGAGGAGTTGTGGCCCGTTGT
CAGGCAACGTGGCGTGGTGTGCACTGTGTTTGCTGACGCAACCCCCACTGGTTGGGGCATTGCCACCACC
TGTCAGCTCCTTTCCGGGACTTTCGCTTTCCCCCTCCCTATTGCCACGGCGGAACTCATCGCCGCCTGCC
TTGCCCGCTGCTGGACAGGGGCTCGGCTGTTGGGCACTGACAATTCCGTGGTGTTGTCGG
Features (pLannotate 1.2.2; 29 found; start..end, strand, type, name):
    249..268     +  misc_feature   cPPT/CTS (fragment): central polypurine tract and central termination sequence of HIV-1
    270..503     +  LTR            3' LTR (ΔU3): self-inactivating 3' long terminal repeat (LTR) from HIV-1
    581..702     +  polyA_signal   SV40 poly(A) signal: SV40 polyadenylation signal
    742..877     +  rep_origin     SV40 ori: SV40 origin of replication
    898..916     -  promoter       T7 promoter: promoter for bacteriophage T7 RNA polymerase
    924..1079    +  CDS            lacZα (fragment): LacZα fragment of β-galactosidase; lacZ fragment
   1084..1512    +  rep_origin     f1 ori (sequence partly withheld): f1 bacteriophage origin of replication; arrow indicates direction of (+) strand synthesis
   1565..1669    +  promoter       AmpR promoter: bla
   1670..2530    +  CDS            AmpR: β-lactamase; bla; confers resistance to ampicillin, carbenicillin, and related antibiotics
   2701..3289    +  rep_origin     ori: high-copy-number ColE1/pMB1/pBR322/pUC origin of replication
   3472..3564    +  CDS            lacI (fragment): lac repressor; lacI; The lac repressor binds to the lac operator to inhibit transcription in E. coli. This inhibition can be relieved by adding lactose or isopropyl-β-D-thiogalactopyranoside (IPTG).
   3577..3598    +  protein_bind   CAP binding site: CAP binding activates transcription in the presence of cAMP. E. coli catabolite activator protein
   3613..3643    +  promoter       lac promoter: promoter for the E. coli lac operon
   3651..3667    +  protein_bind   lac operator: The lac repressor binds to the lac operator to inhibit transcription in E. coli. This inhibition can be relieved by adding lactose or isopropyl-β-D-thiogalactopyranoside (IPTG). lac repressor encoded by lacI
   3712..3730    +  promoter       T3 promoter: promoter for bacteriophage T3 RNA polymerase
   3758..3984    +  promoter       RSV promoter: Rous sarcoma virus enhancer/promoter
   3985..4165    +  LTR            5' LTR (truncated): truncated 5' long terminal repeat (LTR) from HIV-1
   4212..4337    +  misc_feature   HIV-1 Ψ: packaging signal of human immunodeficiency virus type 1
   4321..4684    +  CDS            HIV-1 gag (fragment): gag protein from human immunodeficiency virus 1; gag
   4830..5063    +  misc_feature   RRE: The Rev response element (RRE) of HIV-1 allows for Rev-dependent mRNA export from the nucleus to the cytoplasm.
   5440..5466    +  CDS            Rev (fragment): human immunodeficiency virus 1 (HIV-1) Rev protein; rev; enhances nuclear export of unspliced and incompletely spliced viral mRNAs
   5470..5710    +  promoter       U6 promoter: RNA polymerase III promoter for human U6 snRNA
   5758..5825    +  misc_RNA       tracrRNA (fragment): trans-activating CRISPR RNA for the Streptococcus pyogenes CRISPR/Cas9 system
   5881..5998    +  misc_feature   cPPT/CTS: central polypurine tract and central termination sequence of HIV-1
   6064..6130    +  CDS            small t antigen (fragment): SV40 (simian virus 40) small t antigen
   6156..6367    +  promoter       EF-1α core promoter: core promoter for human elongation factor EF-1α
   6368..7306    +  intron         EF-1α intron A: intron upstream of the start codon of human EF-1α
   7328..7927    +  CDS            PuroR (fragment): puromycin N-acetyltransferase; pac from Streptomyces; confers resistance to puromycin
   7943..198     +  misc_feature   WPRE (across the origin): woodchuck hepatitis virus posttranscriptional regulatory element
