[The description below was written by a language model from this plasmid's Addgene catalogue record and pLannotate feature annotations shown in this document.]
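Description:
pLenti-gRNA3-1 is a third-generation, self-inactivating HIV-1-based lentiviral guide RNA vector built on the pLentiGuide-Puro-FE backbone for use in mammalian (human) cells. In bacteria it is maintained through a high-copy ColE1/pUC-type origin and selected with ampicillin via the β-lactamase gene. The backbone also carries an f1 origin, an SV40 origin and poly(A) signal, and remnants of a lac/T7/T3 cloning region. The viral portion comprises an RSV promoter fused to a truncated 5' LTR, which drives genomic RNA production in packaging cells without Tat. It also includes the Ψ packaging signal with a gag fragment, the RRE for Rev-dependent nuclear export, a cPPT/CTS element, a WPRE that enhances transcript expression, and a ΔU3 3' LTR that inactivates the LTR promoter after integration.

The payload is a single guide RNA, gRNA3-1, directed against a human sequence and cloned by Gibson assembly downstream of the human U6 RNA polymerase III promoter, followed by a Streptococcus pyogenes Cas9 guide scaffold. The scaffold is annotated only as a tracrRNA fragment, which may reflect a modified scaffold as hinted by the "FE" in the backbone name, though the record does not spell this out. A separate cassette uses the EF-1α core promoter with its intron A to express puromycin N-acetyltransferase, allowing selection of transduced cells. No Cas9 or dCas9 coding sequence is annotated, so the nuclease or its derivative must be supplied separately. According to the record, the construct belongs to the KaryoCreate system, a CRISPR-based approach that targets human centromeres to study chromosome-specific aneuploidy. The guide's name suggests a chromosome 3 centromeric target, but the fields do not state this explicitly.
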