Addgene plasmid #248526: pLenti-gRNA3-1
Purpose: A CRISPR-based technology to study chromosome-specific aneuploidy by targeting human centromeres
Depositing lab: Teresa Davoli. Depositing organization: NYU Grossman School of Medicine. Publication: KaryoCreate: A CRISPR-based technology to study chromosome-specific aneuploidy by targeting human centromeres. Bosco N, Goldberg A, Zhao X, Mays JC, Cheng P, Johnson AF, Bianchi JJ, Toscani C, Di Tommaso E, Katsnelson L, Annuar D, Mei S, Faitelson RE, Pesselev IY, Mohamed KS, Mermerian A, Camacho-Hernandez EM, Gionco CA, Manikas J, Tseng YS, Sun Z, Fani S, Keegan S, Lippman SM, Fenyo D, Giunta S, Santaguida S, Davoli T. Cell. 2023 Apr 27;186(9):1985-2001.e19. doi: 10.1016/j.cell.2023.03.029. Epub 2023 Apr 18. PubMed 37075754.
Backbone
  Vector backbone: pLentiGuide-Puro-FE
  Vector type: Mammalian Expression, CRISPR
Growth in bacteria
  Bacterial resistance: Ampicillin, 100 μg/mL
  Growth temperature: 30°C
  Growth strain: NEB Stable
  Copy number: High Copy
Gene/Insert
  Gene/Insert name: gRNA3-1
  gRNA/shRNA sequence: TTCCAATCTGCTCCGCCTAA
  Species: H. sapiens (human)
  Promoter: U6
  Cloning method: Gibson Cloning
Terms and licenses: Academic/Nonprofit Terms; Industry Terms: Not Available to Industry
How to cite: pLenti-gRNA3-1 was a gift from Teresa Davoli (Addgene plasmid # 248526 ; http://n2t.net/addgene:248526 ; RRID:Addgene_248526)
